Addgene plasmid #85396: FN(9-10, RGE)-I27-CC
Purpose: MTFM mechanosensor for integrin. Fibronectin domains 9&10 with RGE mutation fused to titan I27 domain with two cysteines for immobilization, site for p-azidophenylalanine incorporation & Cy3 labeling
Depositing lab: Khalid Salaita. Depositing organization: Emory University. Publication: Titin-Based Nanoparticle Tension Sensors Map High-Magnitude Integrin Forces within Focal Adhesions. Galior K, Liu Y, Yehl K, Vivek S, Salaita K. Nano Lett. 2016 Jan 13;16(1):341-8. doi: 10.1021/acs.nanolett.5b03888. Epub 2015 Dec 7. PubMed 26598972.
Backbone
  Vector backbone: pET-22b
  Backbone manufacturer: Novagen
  Backbone size w/o insert (bp): 5493
  Vector type: Bacterial Expression
Growth in bacteria
  Bacterial resistance: Ampicillin, 100 μg/mL
  Growth temperature: 30°C
  Growth strain: DH5alpha
  Growth instructions: Use BL21(DE3) strain for expression
  Copy number: Unknown
Gene/Insert
  Gene/Insert name: Fibronectin (FN) domains 9&10 containing RGE mutation fused to titin immunoglobulin domain (I27), containing a TAG (amber) codon (alt name: KS32-ECC)
  Mutation: GRGDS motif mutated to GRGES
  Promoter: T7
  Tag / fusion protein: 6x His (C terminal on backbone)
  Cloning method: Unknown
  Sequencing primers: 5′ T7; 3′ T7-term
Terms and licenses: Academic/Nonprofit Terms; Industry Terms: Not Available to Industry
Depositor comments: Fibronectin (FN) domain 9 and 10 containing PHSRN and mutant GREDS motif, which prevents unfolding of I27. A TAG (amber) codon was added between the FN 9-10 domains and I27 for labeling with p-azidophenylalanine, an unnatural amino acid. The FN(9-10)-I27-CC fusion protein can be labeled with the Cy3 dye at this site using Cu-free click cyanoaddition coupling. I27 domain is the 27th immunoglobulin domain of cardiac titin. Two cysteine residues were added at the C-terminus of I27 to allow immobilization onto a gold nanoparticle. Please see the associated publication for material and methods information.
How to cite: FN(9-10, RGE)-I27-CC was a gift from Khalid Salaita (Addgene plasmid # 85396 ; http://n2t.net/addgene:85396 ; RRID:Addgene_85396)
