[The description below was written by a language model from this plasmid's Addgene catalogue record and pLannotate feature annotations shown in this document.]
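Description:
FN(9-10, RGE)-I27-CC is a bacterial expression plasmid built on the Novagen pET-22b backbone, and its sequenced record is about 6.2 kb. It is propagated in E. coli through a ColE1/pBR322-type origin with the bom and rop elements, and it is selected with ampicillin via the β-lactamase gene. An f1 origin is also present. Expression is driven by a T7 promoter with an adjacent lac operator, followed by the T7 gene 10 ribosome binding site and closed by a T7 terminator. The plasmid-borne lacI gene keeps the cassette repressed until induction, so protein production requires a T7 RNA polymerase host; the record names BL21(DE3).

The insert encodes human fibronectin type III domains 9 and 10 fused to I27, the 27th immunoglobulin domain of cardiac titin, with a C-terminal 6x His tag supplied by the backbone. The fibronectin segment keeps the PHSRN motif, but its GRGDS integrin-binding motif is mutated to GRGES. An amber (TAG) codon between the fibronectin and I27 portions allows incorporation of the unnatural amino acid p-azidophenylalanine, which is then labelled with Cy3 by copper-free click chemistry. Two cysteines at the C-terminus of I27 allow the protein to be immobilised on gold nanoparticles.

The purified protein is a component of titin-based molecular tension fluorescence microscopy (MTFM) probes for integrin forces. According to the depositor, the mutant motif prevents I27 unfolding, which suggests use as a non-binding control. The automated annotation detects only the fibronectin fragment. It does not label I27 or the His tag, and the short "SET1" and tetracycline-resistance fragment calls are probably backbone remnants or spurious matches.
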