Features (pLannotate 1.2.2; 18 found; start..end, strand, type, name):
     12..440     +  rep_origin     f1 ori (sequence partly withheld): f1 bacteriophage origin of replication; arrow indicates direction of (+) strand synthesis
    493..597     +  promoter       AmpR promoter: bla
    598..1458    +  CDS            AmpR: β-lactamase; bla; confers resistance to ampicillin, carbenicillin, and related antibiotics
   1629..2217    +  rep_origin     ori: high-copy-number ColE1/pMB1/pBR322/pUC origin of replication
   2403..2542    -  misc_feature   bom: basis of mobility region from pBR322
   2644..2835    -  CDS            rop: Rop protein, which maintains plasmids at low copy number; rop
   2852..3232    +  CDS            YPB1_ECOLX: Protein predicted: Swiss-Prot protein existence level 4. From Escherichia coli.
   3304..3595    -  CDS            TcR (fragment): tetracycline efflux protein; tet; confers resistance to tetracycline
   3610..3631    -  protein_bind   CAP binding site: CAP binding activates transcription in the presence of cAMP. E. coli catabolite activator protein
   3644..4726    -  CDS            lacI: lac repressor; lacI; The lac repressor binds to the lac operator to inhibit transcription in E. coli. This inhibition can be relieved by adding lactose or isopropyl-β-D-thiogalactopyranoside (IPTG).
   4727..4804    -  promoter       lacI promoter: lacI
   4812..5091    -  CDS            TcR (fragment): tetracycline efflux protein; tet; confers resistance to tetracycline
   5113..5131    +  promoter       T7 promoter: promoter for bacteriophage T7 RNA polymerase
   5132..5156    +  protein_bind   lac operator: The lac repressor binds to the lac operator to inhibit transcription in E. coli. This inhibition can be relieved by adding lactose or isopropyl-β-D-thiogalactopyranoside (IPTG). lac repressor encoded by lacI
   5171..5193    +  RBS            RBS: efficient ribosome binding site from bacteriophage T7 gene 10 (Olins and Rangwala, 1989)
   5204..5785    +  CDS            FN1 (fragment): FINC_HUMAN - Also known as FN. Experimental evidence at protein level: Swiss-Prot protein existence level 1. [Anastellin]: Binds fibronectin and induces fibril formation. This fibronectin polymer, named superfibronectin, exhibits enhanced adhesive properties. Both anastellin and superfibronectin inhibit tumor growth, angiogenesis and metastasis. Anastellin activates p38 MAPK and inhibits lysophospholipid signaling. From Homo sapiens (Human).
   6066..6115    +  CDS            SET1 (fragment): solubility-enhancement tag derived from T7 phage gene 10B
   6123..6170    +  terminator     T7 terminator: transcription terminator for bacteriophage T7 RNA polymerase
>Addgene plasmid #85396 | FN(9-10, RGE)-I27-CC | addgene full sequence | sequence record 172700 | Addgene NGS Result
TGGCGAATGGG
[124 nt withheld, positions 12-135]
C
[91 nt withheld, positions 137-227]
A
[49 nt withheld, positions 229-277]
CCTTTGACGTTGGAGTCCACGTTCTTT
[37 nt withheld, positions 305-341]
ACCCTATCTCGGTCTATTCTTTTGATTTATAAGGGATTTTGCCGATTTCGGCCTATTGGTTAAAAAATGA
GCTGATTTAACAAAAATTTAACGCGAATTTTAACAAAATATTAACGCTTACAATTTAGGTGGCACTTTTC
GGGGAAATGTGCGCGGAACCCCTATTTGTTTATTTTTCTAAATACATTCAAATATGTATCCGCTCATGAG
ACAATAACCCTGATAAATGCTTCAATAATATTGAAAAAGGAAGAGTATGAGTATTCAACATTTCCGTGTC
GCCCTTATTCCCTTTTTTGCGGCATTTTGCCTTCCTGTTTTTGCTCACCCAGAAACGCTGGTGAAAGTAA
AAGATGCTGAAGATCAGTTGGGTGCACGAGTGGGTTACATCGAACTGGATCTCAACAGCGGTAAGATCCT
TGAGAGTTTTCGCCCCGAAGAACGTTTTCCAATGATGAGCACTTTTAAAGTTCTGCTATGTGGCGCGGTA
TTATCCCGTATTGACGCCGGGCAAGAGCAACTCGGTCGCCGCATACACTATTCTCAGAATGACTTGGTTG
AGTACTCACCAGTCACAGAAAAGCATCTTACGGATGGCATGACAGTAAGAGAATTATGCAGTGCTGCCAT
AACCATGAGTGATAACACTGCGGCCAACTTACTTCTGACAACGATCGGAGGACCGAAGGAGCTAACCGCT
TTTTTGCACAACATGGGGGATCATGTAACTCGCCTTGATCGTTGGGAACCGGAGCTGAATGAAGCCATAC
CAAACGACGAGCGTGACACCACGATGCCTGCAGCAATGGCAACAACGTTGCGCAAACTATTAACTGGCGA
ACTACTTACTCTAGCTTCCCGGCAACAATTAATAGACTGGATGGAGGCGGATAAAGTTGCAGGACCACTT
CTGCGCTCGGCCCTTCCGGCTGGCTGGTTTATTGCTGATAAATCTGGAGCCGGTGAGCGTGGGTCTCGCG
GTATCATTGCAGCACTGGGGCCAGATGGTAAGCCCTCCCGTATCGTAGTTATCTACACGACGGGGAGTCA
GGCAACTATGGATGAACGAAATAGACAGATCGCTGAGATAGGTGCCTCACTGATTAAGCATTGGTAACTG
TCAGACCAAGTTTACTCATATATACTTTAGATTGATTTAAAACTTCATTTTTAATTTAAAAGGATCTAGG
TGAAGATCCTTTTTGATAATCTCATGACCAAAATCCCTTAACGTGAGTTTTCGTTCCACTGAGCGTCAGA
CCCCGTAGAAAAGATCAAAGGATCTTCTTGAGATCCTTTTTTTCTGCGCGTAATCTGCTGCTTGCAAACA
AAAAAACCACCGCTACCAGCGGTGGTTTGTTTGCCGGATCAAGAGCTACCAACTCTTTTTCCGAAGGTAA
CTGGCTTCAGCAGAGCGCAGATACCAAATACTGTCCTTCTAGTGTAGCCGTAGTTAGGCCACCACTTCAA
GAACTCTGTAGCACCGCCTACATACCTCGCTCTGCTAATCCTGTTACCAGTGGCTGCTGCCAGTGGCGAT
AAGTCGTGTCTTACCGGGTTGGACTCAAGACGATAGTTACCGGATAAGGCGCAGCGGTCGGGCTGAACGG
GGGGTTCGTGCACACAGCCCAGCTTGGAGCGAACGACCTACACCGAACTGAGATACCTACAGCGTGAGCT
ATGAGAAAGCGCCACGCTTCCCGAAGGGAGAAAGGCGGACAGGTATCCGGTAAGCGGCAGGGTCGGAACA
GGAGAGCGCACGAGGGAGCTTCCAGGGGGAAACGCCTGGTATCTTTATAGTCCTGTCGGGTTTCGCCACC
TCTGACTTGAGCGTCGATTTTTGTGATGCTCGTCAGGGGGGCGGAGCCTATGGAAAAACGCCAGCAACGC
GGCCTTTTTACGGTTCCTGGCCTTTTGCTGGCCTTTTGCTCACATGTTCTTTCCTGCGTTATCCCCTGAT
TCTGTGGATAACCGTATTACCGCCTTTGAGTGAGCTGATACCGCTCGCCGCAGCCGAACGACCGAGCGCA
GCGAGTCAGTGAGCGAGGAAGCGGAAGAGCGCCTGATGCGGTATTTTCTCCTTACGCATCTGTGCGGTAT
TTCACACCGCAATGGTGCACTCTCAGTACAATCTGCTCTGATGCCGCATAGTTAAGCCAGTATACACTCC
GCTATCGCTACGTGACTGGGTCATGGCTGCGCCCCGACACCCGCCAACACCCGCTGACGCGCCCTGACGG
GCTTGTCTGCTCCCGGCATCCGCTTACAGACAAGCTGTGACCGTCTCCGGGAGCTGCATGTGTCAGAGGT
TTTCACCGTCATCACCGAAACGCGCGAGGCAGCTGCGGTAAAGCTCATCAGCGTGGTCGTGAAGCGATTC
ACAGATGTCTGCCTGTTCATCCGCGTCCAGCTCGTTGAGTTTCTCCAGAAGCGTTAATGTCTGGCTTCTG
ATAAAGCGGGCCATGTTAAGGGCGGTTTTTTCCTGTTTGGTCACTGATGCCTCCGTGTAAGGGGGATTTC
TGTTCATGGGGGTAATGATACCGATGAAACGAGAGAGGATGCTCACGATACGGGTTACTGATGATGAACA
TGCCCGGTTACTGGAACGTTGTGAGGGTAAACAACTGGCGGTATGGATGCGGCGGGACCAGAGAAAAATC
ACTCAGGGTCAATGCCAGCGCTTCGTTAATACAGATGTAGGTGTTCCACAGGGTAGCCAGCAGCATCCTG
CGATGCAGATCCGGAACATAATGGTGCAGGGCGCTGACTTCCGCGTTTCCAGACTTTACGAAACACGGAA
ACCGAAGACCATTCATGTTGTTGCTCAGGTCGCAGACGTTTTGCAGCAGCAGTCGCTTCACGTTCGCTCG
CGTATCGGTGATTCATTCTGCTAACCAGTAAGGCAACCCCGCCAGCCTAGCCGGGTCCTCAACGACAGGA
GCACGATCATGCGCACCCGTGGGGCCGCCATGCCGGCGATAATGGCCTGCTTCTCGCCGAAACGTTTGGT
GGCGGGACCAGTGACGAAGGCTTGAGCGAGGGCGTGCAAGATTCCGAATACCGCAAGCGACAGGCCGATC
ATCGTCGCGCTCCAGCGAAAGCGGTCCTCGCCGAAAATGACCCAGAGCGCTGCCGGCACCTGTCCTACGA
GTTGCATGATAAAGAAGACAGTCATAAGTGCGGCGACGATAGTCATGCCCCGCGCCCACCGGAAGGAGCT
GACTGGGTTGAAGGCTCTCAAGGGCATCGGTCGAGATCCCGGTGCCTAATGAGTGAGCTAACTTACATTA
ATTGCGTTGCGCTCACTGCCCGCTTTCCAGTCGGGAAACCTGTCGTGCCAGCTGCATTAATGAATCGGCC
AACGCGCGGGGAGAGGCGGTTTGCGTATTGGGCGCCAGGGTGGTTTTTCTTTTCACCAGTGAGACGGGCA
ACAGCTGATTGCCCTTCACCGCCTGGCCCTGAGAGAGTTGCAGCAAGCGGTCCACGCTGGTTTGCCCCAG
CAGGCGAAAATCCTGTTTGATGGTGGTTAACGGCGGGATATAACATGAGCTGTCTTCGGTATCGTCGTAT
CCCACTACCGAGATATCCGCACCAACGCGCAGCCCGGACTCGGTAATGGCGCGCATTGCGCCCAGCGCCA
TCTGATCGTTGGCAACCAGCATCGCAGTGGGAACGATGCCCTCATTCAGCATTTGCATGGTTTGTTGAAA
ACCGGACATGGCACTCCAGTCGCCTTCCCGTTCCGCTATCGGCTGAATTTGATTGCGAGTGAGATATTTA
TGCCAGCCAGCCAGACGCAGACGCGCCGAGACAGAACTTAATGGGCCCGCTAACAGCGCGATTTGCTGGT
GACCCAATGCGACCAGATGCTCCACGCCCAGTCGCGTACCGTCTTCATGGGAGAAAATAATACTGTTGAT
GGGTGTCTGGTCAGAGACATCAAGAAATAACGCCGGAACATTAGTGCAGGCAGCTTCCACAGCAATGGCA
TCCTGGTCATCCAGCGGATAGTTAATGATCAGCCCACTGACGCGTTGCGCGAGAAGATTGTGCACCGCCG
CTTTACAGGCTTCGACGCCGCTTCGTTCTACCATCGACACCACCACGCTGGCACCCAGTTGATCGGCGCG
AGATTTAATCGCCGCGACAATTTGCGACGGCGCGTGCAGGGCCAGACTGGAGGTGGCAACGCCAATCAGC
AACGACTGTTTGCCCGCCAGTTGTTGTGCCACGCGGTTGGGAATGTAATTCAGCTCCGCCATCGCCGCTT
CCACTTTTTCCCGCGTTTTCGCAGAAACGTGGCTGGCCTGGTTCACCACGCGGGAAACGGTCTGATAAGA
GACACCGGCATACTCTGCGACATCGTATAACGTTACTGGTTTCACATTCACCACCCTGAATTGACTCTCT
TCCGGGCGCTATCATGCCATACCGCGAAAGGTTTTGCGCCATTCGATGGTGTCCGGGATCTCGACGCTCT
CCCTTATGCGACTCCTGCATTAGGAAGCAGCCCAGTAGTAGGTTGAGGCCGTTGAGCACCGCCGCCGCAA
GGAATGGTGCATGCAAGGAGATGGCGCCCAACAGTCCCCCGGCCACGGGGCCTGCCACCATACCCACGCC
GAAACAAGCGCTCATGAGCCCGAAGTGGCGAGCCCGATCTTCCCCATCGGTGATGTCGGCGATATAGGCG
CCAGCAACCGCACCTGTGGCGCCGGTGATGCCGGCCACGATGCGTCCGGCGTAGAGGATCGAGATCTCGA
TCCCGCGAAATTAATACGACTCACTATAGGGGAATTGTGAGCGGATAACAATTCCCCTCTAGAAATAATT
TTGTTTAACTTTAAGAAGGAGATATACATATGGGTCTTGATTCCCCAACTGGCATTGACTTTTCTGATAT
TACTGCCAACTCTTTTACTGTGCACTGGATTGCTCCTCGAGCCACCATCACTGGCTACAGGATCCGCCAT
CATCCCGAGCACTTCAGTGGGAGACCTCGAGAAGATCGGGTGCCCCACTCTCGGAATTCCATCACCCTCA
CCAACCTCACTCCAGGCACAGAGTATGTGGTCAGCATCGTTGCTCTTAATGGCAGAGAGGAAAGTCCCTT
ATTGATTGGCCAACAATCAACAGTTTCTGATGTTCCGAGGGACCTGGAAGTTGTTGCTGCGACCCCCACC
AGCCTACTGATCAGCTGGGATGCTCCTGCTGTCACAGTGAGATATTACAGGATCACTTACGGAGAAACAG
GAGGAAATAGCCCTGTCCAGGAGTTCACTGTGCCTGGGAGCAAGTCTACAGCTACCATCAGCGGCCTTAA
ACCTGGAGTTGATTATACCATCACTGTGTATGCTGTCACTGGCCGTGGAGAGAGCCCCGCAAGCAGCAAG
CCAATTTCCATTCATATGGGTGGTTAGGGCGGTCTGATCGAAGTTGAAAAACCGCTGTATGGTGTTGAAG
TTTTTGTTGGTGAAACCGCACACTTTGAAATTGAACTGAGCGAACCGGATGTTCATGGTCAGTGGAAACT
GAAAGGTCAGCCGCTGGCAGCAAGTCCGGATTGTGAAATTATTGAAGATGGCAAAAAACACATCCTGATC
CTGCATAATTGTCAGCTGGGTATGACCGGTGAAGTTAGCTTTCAAGCAGCAAATACCAAAAGCGCAGCCA
ATCTGAAAGTTAAAGAACTGTGTTGTCATCACCATCACCACCATTGAGGATCCGGCTGCTAACAAAGCCC
GAAAGGAAGCTGAGTTGGCTGCTGCCACCGCTGAGCAATAACTAGCATAACCCCTTGGGGCCTCTAAACG
GGTCTTGAGGGGTTTTTTGCTGAAAGGAGGAACTATATCCGGAT
